Addgene plasmid #170442: pcDNA3.3_CoV2_D18
Purpose: Express SARS-CoV-2 WT spike protein with an 18aa deletion on the C-terminal tail. Used for SARS2 pseudotyped virus production.
Depositing lab: David Nemazee. Depositing organization: Scripps California (The Scripps Research Institute). Publication: Isolation of potent SARS-CoV-2 neutralizing antibodies and protection from disease in a small animal model. Rogers TF, Zhao F, Huang D, Beutler N, Burns A, He WT, Limbo O, Smith C, Song G, Woehl J, Yang L, Abbott RK, Callaghan S, Garcia E, Hurtado J, Parren M, Peng L, Ramirez S, Ricketts J, Ricciardi MJ, Rawlings SA, Wu NC, Yuan M, Smith DM, Nemazee D, Teijaro JR, Voss JE, Wilson IA, Andrabi R, Briney B, Landais E, Sok D, Jardine JG, Burton DR. Science. 2020 Aug 21;369(6506):956-963. doi: 10.1126/science.abc7520. Epub 2020 Jun 15. PubMed 32540903.
Backbone
  Vector backbone: pcDNA3.3
  Backbone size w/o insert (bp): 5500
  Total vector size (bp): 9200
  Modifications to backbone: NA
  Vector type: Mammalian Expression
  Selectable markers: Neomycin (select with G418)
Growth in bacteria
  Bacterial resistance: Ampicillin, 100 μg/mL
  Growth temperature: 37°C
  Growth strain: DH5alpha
  Copy number: High Copy
Gene/Insert
  Gene/Insert name: SARS-CoV-2 spike D18
  Species: SARS-CoV-2, USA-WA1/2020 strain
  Insert size (bp): 3768
  Mutation: 18aa deletion in c-terminal tail
  GenBank ID: 43740568
  Entrez Gene: S (a.k.a. GU280_gp02, spike glycoprotein)
  Promoter: CMV
  Tag / fusion protein: NA
  Cloning method: Restriction Enzyme; 5′ cloning site BamHI (not destroyed); 3′ cloning site XhoI (not destroyed)
  Sequencing primers: 5′ CMV-F; 3′ TK-pA-R
Terms and licenses: Academic/Nonprofit Terms; Industry Terms: Not Available to Industry
How to cite: pcDNA3.3_CoV2_D18 was a gift from David Nemazee (Addgene plasmid # 170442 ; http://n2t.net/addgene:170442 ; RRID:Addgene_170442)
