[The description below was written by a language model from this plasmid's Addgene catalogue record and pLannotate feature annotations shown in this document.]
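Description:
pcDNA3.3_CoV2_D18 is a mammalian expression plasmid of about 9.2 kb, built on the pcDNA3.3 backbone, that expresses the SARS-CoV-2 spike glycoprotein (USA-WA1/2020 strain) lacking the last 18 amino acids of its C-terminal cytoplasmic tail. The roughly 3.8 kb spike open reading frame was inserted between BamHI and XhoI sites, both retained, and carries no epitope tag or fusion partner. Transcription is driven by the human cytomegalovirus immediate-early enhancer and promoter and terminated by the herpes simplex virus thymidine kinase polyadenylation signal located just downstream of the coding sequence. Apart from the tail truncation the spike is described as wild type.

In E. coli the plasmid is maintained at high copy from a ColE1/pUC-type origin and selected with ampicillin through the β-lactamase gene; an f1 phage origin is also present. A second mammalian cassette places the neomycin phosphotransferase gene under the SV40 enhancer/early promoter with an SV40 polyadenylation signal, allowing G418 selection of stably transfected cells. The remaining annotated elements, including short fragments of bGH poly(A), ble, lacI and bom along with a lac promoter/operator region, appear to be backbone remnants rather than functional parts of the design.

The stated use is production of SARS-CoV-2 pseudotyped virus, in which the plasmid supplies the envelope protein in producer cells alongside separate components that the record does not describe. Truncating the spike cytoplasmic tail is a common strategy for improving spike incorporation into pseudovirus particles, although the record does not give the rationale. Such pseudoviruses are typically used in entry and antibody neutralization assays, consistent with the associated work on isolating neutralizing antibodies.
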