Features (pLannotate 1.2.2; 18 found; start..end, strand, type, name):
    102..481     +  enhancer       CMV enhancer: human cytomegalovirus immediate early enhancer
    482..685     +  promoter       CMV promoter: human cytomegalovirus (CMV) immediate early promoter
    812..4576    +  CDS            S: SPIKE_SARS2 - Experimental evidence at protein level: Swiss-Prot protein existence level 1. [Spike glycoprotein]: May down-regulate host tetherin (BST2) by lysosomal degradation, thereby counteracting its antiviral activity. From Severe acute respiratory syndrome coronavirus 2 (2019-nCoV) (SARS-CoV-2).
   4688..4736    +  polyA_signal   HSV TK poly(A) signal: herpes simplex virus thymidine kinase polyadenylation signal (Cole and Stacy, 1985)
   4827..4843    -  polyA_signal   bGH poly(A) signal (fragment): bovine growth hormone polyadenylation signal
   4938..5366    +  rep_origin     f1 ori (sequence partly withheld): f1 bacteriophage origin of replication; arrow indicates direction of (+) strand synthesis
   5380..5709    +  promoter       SV40 promoter: SV40 enhancer and early promoter
   5776..6567    +  CDS            neo: KKA2_KLEPN - Also known as kan, nptII. Experimental evidence at protein level: Swiss-Prot protein existence level 1. Resistance to kanamycin, neomycin, paromomycin, ribostamycin, butirosin and gentamicin B. From Klebsiella pneumoniae.
   6593..6751    +  CDS            ble (fragment): BLE_KLEPN - Experimental evidence at protein level: Swiss-Prot protein existence level 1. Binding protein with a strong affinity to the bleomycin family of antibiotics. Binds to CL990; an antimitotic-antibiotic compound. From Klebsiella pneumoniae.
   6746..6867    +  polyA_signal   SV40 poly(A) signal: SV40 polyadenylation signal
   6940..6956    -  protein_bind   lac operator: The lac repressor binds to the lac operator to inhibit transcription in E. coli. This inhibition can be relieved by adding lactose or isopropyl-β-D-thiogalactopyranoside (IPTG). lac repressor encoded by lacI
   6964..6994    -  promoter       lac promoter: promoter for the E. coli lac operon
   7009..7030    -  protein_bind   CAP binding site: CAP binding activates transcription in the presence of cAMP. E. coli catabolite activator protein
   7043..7135    -  CDS            lacI (fragment): lac repressor; lacI; The lac repressor binds to the lac operator to inhibit transcription in E. coli. This inhibition can be relieved by adding lactose or isopropyl-β-D-thiogalactopyranoside (IPTG).
   7318..7906    -  rep_origin     ori: high-copy-number ColE1/pMB1/pBR322/pUC origin of replication
   8077..8937    -  CDS            AmpR: β-lactamase; bla; confers resistance to ampicillin, carbenicillin, and related antibiotics
   8938..9042    -  promoter       AmpR promoter: bla
   9101..9153    -  misc_feature   bom (fragment): basis of mobility region from pBR322
>Addgene plasmid #170442 | pcDNA3.3_CoV2_D18 | addgene full sequence | sequence record 337888 | Addgene NGS Result
AGCTACAACAAGGCAAGGCTTGACCGACAATTGCATGAAGAATCTGCTTAGGGTTAGGCGTTTTGCGCTG
CTTCGCGATGTACGGGCCAGATATACGCGTTGACATTGATTATTGACTAGTTATTAATAGTAATCAATTA
CGGGGTCATTAGTTCATAGCCCATATATGGAGTTCCGCGTTACATAACTTACGGTAAATGGCCCGCCTGG
CTGACCGCCCAACGACCCCCGCCCATTGACGTCAATAATGACGTATGTTCCCATAGTAACGCCAATAGGG
ACTTTCCATTGACGTCAATGGGTGGAGTATTTACGGTAAACTGCCCACTTGGCAGTACATCAAGTGTATC
ATATGCCAAGTACGCCCCCTATTGACGTCAATGACGGTAAATGGCCCGCCTGGCATTATGCCCAGTACAT
GACCTTATGGGACTTTCCTACTTGGCAGTACATCTACGTATTAGTCATCGCTATTACCATGGTGATGCGG
TTTTGGCAGTACATCAATGGGCGTGGATAGCGGTTTGACTCACGGGGATTTCCAAGTCTCCACCCCATTG
ACGTCAATGGGAGTTTGTTTTGGCACCAAAATCAACGGGACTTTCCAAAATGTCGTAACAACTCCGCCCC
ATTGACGCAAATGGGCGGTAGGCGTGTACGGTGGGAGGTCTATATAAGCAGAGCTCGTTTAGTGAACCGT
CAGATCGCCTGGAGACGCCATCCACGCTGTTTTGACCTCCATAGAAGACACCGGGACCGATCCAGCCTCC
GGACTGAGCTCCTTAAGGTTAACTCTAGAGAATTCGGATCCATGTTTGTGTTCCTGGTGCTGCTGCCACT
GGTGTCCAGCCAGTGTGTGAACCTGACCACCAGGACCCAACTTCCTCCTGCCTACACCAACTCCTTCACC
AGGGGAGTCTACTACCCTGACAAGGTGTTCAGGTCCTCTGTGCTGCACAGCACCCAGGACCTGTTCCTGC
CATTCTTCAGCAATGTGACCTGGTTCCATGCCATCCATGTGTCTGGCACCAATGGCACCAAGAGGTTTGA
CAACCCTGTGCTGCCATTCAATGATGGAGTCTACTTTGCCAGCACAGAGAAGAGCAACATCATCAGGGGC
TGGATTTTTGGCACCACCCTGGACAGCAAGACCCAGTCCCTGCTGATTGTGAACAATGCCACCAATGTGG
TGATTAAGGTGTGTGAGTTCCAGTTCTGTAATGACCCATTCCTGGGAGTCTACTACCACAAGAACAACAA
GTCCTGGATGGAGTCTGAGTTCAGGGTCTACTCCTCTGCCAACAACTGTACCTTTGAATATGTGAGCCAA
CCATTCCTGATGGACTTGGAGGGCAAGCAGGGCAACTTCAAGAACCTGAGGGAGTTTGTGTTCAAGAACA
TTGATGGCTACTTCAAGATTTACAGCAAACACACACCAATCAACCTGGTGAGGGACCTGCCACAGGGCTT
CTCTGCCTTGGAACCACTGGTGGACCTGCCAATTGGCATCAACATCACCAGGTTCCAGACCCTGCTGGCT
CTGCACAGGTCCTACCTGACACCTGGAGACTCCTCCTCTGGCTGGACAGCAGGAGCAGCAGCCTACTATG
TGGGCTACCTCCAACCAAGGACCTTCCTGCTGAAATACAATGAGAATGGCACCATCACAGATGCTGTGGA
CTGTGCCCTGGACCCACTGTCTGAGACCAAGTGTACCCTGAAATCCTTCACAGTGGAGAAGGGCATCTAC
CAGACCAGCAACTTCAGGGTCCAACCAACAGAGAGCATTGTGAGGTTTCCAAACATCACCAACCTGTGTC
CATTTGGAGAGGTGTTCAATGCCACCAGGTTTGCCTCTGTCTATGCCTGGAACAGGAAGAGGATTAGCAA
CTGTGTGGCTGACTACTCTGTGCTCTACAACTCTGCCTCCTTCAGCACCTTCAAGTGTTATGGAGTGAGC
CCAACCAAACTGAATGACCTGTGTTTCACCAATGTCTATGCTGACTCCTTTGTGATTAGGGGAGATGAGG
TGAGACAGATTGCCCCTGGACAAACAGGCAAGATTGCTGACTACAACTACAAACTGCCTGATGACTTCAC
AGGCTGTGTGATTGCCTGGAACAGCAACAACCTGGACAGCAAGGTGGGAGGCAACTACAACTACCTCTAC
AGACTGTTCAGGAAGAGCAACCTGAAACCATTTGAGAGGGACATCAGCACAGAGATTTACCAGGCTGGCA
GCACACCATGTAATGGAGTGGAGGGCTTCAACTGTTACTTTCCACTCCAATCCTATGGCTTCCAACCAAC
CAATGGAGTGGGCTACCAACCATACAGGGTGGTGGTGCTGTCCTTTGAACTGCTCCATGCCCCTGCCACA
GTGTGTGGACCAAAGAAGAGCACCAACCTGGTGAAGAACAAGTGTGTGAACTTCAACTTCAATGGACTGA
CAGGCACAGGAGTGCTGACAGAGAGCAACAAGAAGTTCCTGCCATTCCAACAGTTTGGCAGGGACATTGC
TGACACCACAGATGCTGTGAGGGACCCACAGACCTTGGAGATTCTGGACATCACACCATGTTCCTTTGGA
GGAGTGTCTGTGATTACACCTGGCACCAACACCAGCAACCAGGTGGCTGTGCTCTACCAGGATGTGAACT
GTACTGAGGTGCCTGTGGCTATCCATGCTGACCAACTTACACCAACCTGGAGGGTCTACAGCACAGGCAG
CAATGTGTTCCAGACCAGGGCTGGCTGTCTGATTGGAGCAGAGCATGTGAACAACTCCTATGAGTGTGAC
ATCCCAATTGGAGCAGGCATCTGTGCCTCCTACCAGACCCAGACCAACAGCCCAAGGAGGGCAAGGTCTG
TGGCAAGCCAGAGCATCATTGCCTACACAATGAGTCTGGGAGCAGAGAACTCTGTGGCTTACAGCAACAA
CAGCATTGCCATCCCAACCAACTTCACCATCTCTGTGACCACAGAGATTCTGCCTGTGAGTATGACCAAG
ACCTCTGTGGACTGTACAATGTATATCTGTGGAGACAGCACAGAGTGTAGCAACCTGCTGCTCCAATATG
GCTCCTTCTGTACCCAACTTAACAGGGCTCTGACAGGCATTGCTGTGGAACAGGACAAGAACACCCAGGA
GGTGTTTGCCCAGGTGAAGCAGATTTACAAGACACCTCCAATCAAGGACTTTGGAGGCTTCAACTTCAGC
CAGATTCTGCCTGACCCAAGCAAGCCAAGCAAGAGGTCCTTCATTGAGGACCTGCTGTTCAACAAGGTGA
CCCTGGCTGATGCTGGCTTCATCAAGCAATATGGAGACTGTCTGGGAGACATTGCTGCCAGGGACCTGAT
TTGTGCCCAGAAGTTCAATGGACTGACAGTGCTGCCTCCACTGCTGACAGATGAGATGATTGCCCAATAC
ACCTCTGCCCTGCTGGCTGGCACCATCACCTCTGGCTGGACCTTTGGAGCAGGAGCAGCCCTCCAAATCC
CATTTGCTATGCAGATGGCTTACAGGTTCAATGGCATTGGAGTGACCCAGAATGTGCTCTATGAGAACCA
GAAACTGATTGCCAACCAGTTCAACTCTGCCATTGGCAAGATTCAGGACTCCCTGTCCAGCACAGCCTCT
GCCCTGGGCAAACTCCAAGATGTGGTGAACCAGAATGCCCAGGCTCTGAACACCCTGGTGAAGCAACTTT
CCAGCAACTTTGGAGCCATCTCCTCTGTGCTGAATGACATCCTGAGCAGACTGGACAAGGTGGAGGCTGA
GGTCCAGATTGACAGACTGATTACAGGCAGACTCCAATCCCTCCAAACCTATGTGACCCAACAACTTATC
AGGGCTGCTGAGATTAGGGCATCTGCCAACCTGGCTGCCACCAAGATGAGTGAGTGTGTGCTGGGACAAA
GCAAGAGGGTGGACTTCTGTGGCAAGGGCTACCACCTGATGAGTTTTCCACAGTCTGCCCCTCATGGAGT
GGTGTTCCTGCATGTGACCTATGTGCCTGCCCAGGAGAAGAACTTCACCACAGCCCCTGCCATCTGCCAT
GATGGCAAGGCTCACTTTCCAAGGGAGGGAGTGTTTGTGAGCAATGGCACCCACTGGTTTGTGACCCAGA
GGAACTTCTATGAACCACAGATTATCACCACAGACAACACCTTTGTGTCTGGCAACTGTGATGTGGTGAT
TGGCATTGTGAACAACACAGTCTATGACCCACTCCAACCTGAACTGGACTCCTTCAAGGAGGAACTGGAC
AAATACTTCAAGAACCACACCAGCCCTGATGTGGACCTGGGAGACATCTCTGGCATCAATGCCTCTGTGG
TGAACATCCAGAAGGAGATTGACAGACTGAATGAGGTGGCTAAGAACCTGAATGAGTCCCTGATTGACCT
CCAAGAACTGGGCAAATATGAACAATACATCAAGTGGCCATGGTACATCTGGCTGGGCTTCATTGCTGGA
CTGATTGCCATTGTGATGGTGACCATAATGCTGTGTTGTATGACCTCCTGTTGTTCCTGTCTGAAAGGCT
GTTGTTCCTGTGGCTCCTGTTGTAAGTGACTCGAGCCATGGAAGCTTGATATCTAACTGACTGAACCGGT
GGTACCAAACGGGGGAGGCTAACTGAAACACGGAAGGAGACAATACCGGAAGGAACCCGCGCTATGACGG
CAATAAAAAGACAGAATAAAACGCACGGGTGTTGGGTCGTTTGTTCATAAACGCGGGGTTCGGTCCCAGG
GCTGGCACTCTGTCGATACCCCACCGAGACCCCATTGGGGCCAATACGCCCGCGTTTCTTCCTTTTCCCC
ACCCCACCCCCCAAGTTCGGGTGAAGGCCCAGGGCTCGCAGCCAACGTCGGGGCGGCAGGCCCTGCCATA
GCAGATCTGCGCAGCTGGGGCTCTAGGGGGTATCCCC
[124 nt withheld, positions 4938-5061]
C
[91 nt withheld, positions 5063-5153]
A
[49 nt withheld, positions 5155-5203]
CCTTTGACGTTGGAGTCCACGTTCTTT
[37 nt withheld, positions 5231-5267]
ACCCTATCTCGGTCTATTCTTTTGATTTATAAGGGATTTTGCCGATTTCGGCCTATTGGTTAAAAAATGA
GCTGATTTAACAAAAATTTAACGCGAATTAATTCTGTGGAATGTGTGTCAGTTAGGGTGTGGAAAGTCCC
CAGGCTCCCCAGCAGGCAGAAGTATGCAAAGCATGCATCTCAATTAGTCAGCAACCAGGTGTGGAAAGTC
CCCAGGCTCCCCAGCAGGCAGAAGTATGCAAAGCATGCATCTCAATTAGTCAGCAACCATAGTCCCGCCC
CTAACTCCGCCCATCCCGCCCCTAACTCCGCCCAGTTCCGCCCATTCTCCGCCCCATGGCTGACTAATTT
TTTTTATTTATGCAGAGGCCGAGGCCGCCTCTGCCTCTGAGCTATTCCAGAAGTAGTGAGGAGGCTTTTT
TGGAGGCCTAGGCTTTTGCAAAAAGCTCCCGGGAGCTTGTATATCCATTTTCGGATCTGATCAAGAGACA
GGATGAGGATCGTTTCGCATGATTGAACAAGATGGATTGCACGCAGGTTCTCCGGCCGCTTGGGTGGAGA
GGCTATTCGGCTATGACTGGGCACAACAGACAATCGGCTGCTCTGATGCCGCCGTGTTCCGGCTGTCAGC
GCAGGGGCGCCCGGTTCTTTTTGTCAAGACCGACCTGTCCGGTGCCCTGAATGAACTGCAGGACGAGGCA
GCGCGGCTATCGTGGCTGGCCACGACGGGCGTTCCTTGCGCAGCTGTGCTCGACGTTGTCACTGAAGCGG
GAAGGGACTGGCTGCTATTGGGCGAAGTGCCGGGGCAGGATCTCCTGTCATCTCACCTTGCTCCTGCCGA
GAAAGTATCCATCATGGCTGATGCAATGCGGCGGCTGCATACGCTTGATCCGGCTACCTGCCCATTCGAC
CACCAAGCGAAACATCGCATCGAGCGAGCACGTACTCGGATGGAAGCCGGTCTTGTCGATCAGGATGATC
TGGACGAAGAGCATCAGGGGCTCGCGCCAGCCGAACTGTTCGCCAGGCTCAAGGCGCGCATGCCCGACGG
CGAGGATCTCGTCGTGACCCATGGCGATGCCTGCTTGCCGAATATCATGGTGGAAAATGGCCGCTTTTCT
GGATTCATCGACTGTGGCCGGCTGGGTGTGGCGGACCGCTATCAGGACATAGCGTTGGCTACCCGTGATA
TTGCTGAAGAGCTTGGCGGCGAATGGGCTGACCGCTTCCTCGTGCTTTACGGTATCGCCGCTCCCGATTC
GCAGCGCATCGCCTTCTATCGCCTTCTTGACGAGTTCTTCTGAGCGGGACTCTGGGGTTCGCGAAATGAC
CGACCAAGCGACGCCCAACCTGCCATCACGAGATTTCGATTCCACCGCCGCCTTCTATGAAAGGTTGGGC
TTCGGAATCGTTTTCCGGGACGCCGGCTGGATGATCCTCCAGCGCGGGGATCTCATGCTGGAGTTCTTCG
CCCACCCCAACTTGTTTATTGCAGCTTATAATGGTTACAAATAAAGCAATAGCATCACAAATTTCACAAA
TAAAGCATTTTTTTCACTGCATTCTAGTTGTGGTTTGTCCAAACTCATCAATGTATCTTATCATGTCTGT
ATACCGTCGACCTCTAGCTAGAGCTTGGCGTAATCATGGTCATAGCTGTTTCCTGTGTGAAATTGTTATC
CGCTCACAATTCCACACAACATACGAGCCGGAAGCATAAAGTGTAAAGCCTGGGGTGCCTAATGAGTGAG
CTAACTCACATTAATTGCGTTGCGCTCACTGCCCGCTTTCCAGTCGGGAAACCTGTCGTGCCAGCTGCAT
TAATGAATCGGCCAACGCGCGGGGAGAGGCGGTTTGCGTATTGGGCGCTCTTCCGCTTCCTCGCTCACTG
ACTCGCTGCGCTCGGTCGTTCGGCTGCGGCGAGCGGTATCAGCTCACTCAAAGGCGGTAATACGGTTATC
CACAGAATCAGGGGATAACGCAGGAAAGAACATGTGAGCAAAAGGCCAGCAAAAGGCCAGGAACCGTAAA
AAGGCCGCGTTGCTGGCGTTTTTCCATAGGCTCCGCCCCCCTGACGAGCATCACAAAAATCGACGCTCAA
GTCAGAGGTGGCGAAACCCGACAGGACTATAAAGATACCAGGCGTTTCCCCCTGGAAGCTCCCTCGTGCG
CTCTCCTGTTCCGACCCTGCCGCTTACCGGATACCTGTCCGCCTTTCTCCCTTCGGGAAGCGTGGCGCTT
TCTCATAGCTCACGCTGTAGGTATCTCAGTTCGGTGTAGGTCGTTCGCTCCAAGCTGGGCTGTGTGCACG
AACCCCCCGTTCAGCCCGACCGCTGCGCCTTATCCGGTAACTATCGTCTTGAGTCCAACCCGGTAAGACA
CGACTTATCGCCACTGGCAGCAGCCACTGGTAACAGGATTAGCAGAGCGAGGTATGTAGGCGGTGCTACA
GAGTTCTTGAAGTGGTGGCCTAACTACGGCTACACTAGAAGAACAGTATTTGGTATCTGCGCTCTGCTGA
AGCCAGTTACCTTCGGAAAAAGAGTTGGTAGCTCTTGATCCGGCAAACAAACCACCGCTGGTAGCGGTGG
TTTTTTTGTTTGCAAGCAGCAGATTACGCGCAGAAAAAAAGGATCTCAAGAAGATCCTTTGATCTTTTCT
ACGGGGTCTGACGCTCAGTGGAACGAAAACTCACGTTAAGGGATTTTGGTCATGAGATTATCAAAAAGGA
TCTTCACCTAGATCCTTTTAAATTAAAAATGAAGTTTTAAATCAATCTAAAGTATATATGAGTAAACTTG
GTCTGACAGTTACCAATGCTTAATCAGTGAGGCACCTATCTCAGCGATCTGTCTATTTCGTTCATCCATA
GTTGCCTGACTCCCCGTCGTGTAGATAACTACGATACGGGAGGGCTTACCATCTGGCCCCAGTGCTGCAA
TGATACCGCGAGACCCACGCTCACCGGCTCCAGATTTATCAGCAATAAACCAGCCAGCCGGAAGGGCCGA
GCGCAGAAGTGGTCCTGCAACTTTATCCGCCTCCATCCAGTCTATTAATTGTTGCCGGGAAGCTAGAGTA
AGTAGTTCGCCAGTTAATAGTTTGCGCAACGTTGTTGCCATTGCTACAGGCATCGTGGTGTCACGCTCGT
CGTTTGGTATGGCTTCATTCAGCTCCGGTTCCCAACGATCAAGGCGAGTTACATGATCCCCCATGTTGTG
CAAAAAAGCGGTTAGCTCCTTCGGTCCTCCGATCGTTGTCAGAAGTAAGTTGGCCGCAGTGTTATCACTC
ATGGTTATGGCAGCACTGCATAATTCTCTTACTGTCATGCCATCCGTAAGATGCTTTTCTGTGACTGGTG
AGTACTCAACCAAGTCATTCTGAGAATAGTGTATGCGGCGACCGAGTTGCTCTTGCCCGGCGTCAATACG
GGATAATACCGCGCCACATAGCAGAACTTTAAAAGTGCTCATCATTGGAAAACGTTCTTCGGGGCGAAAA
CTCTCAAGGATCTTACCGCTGTTGAGATCCAGTTCGATGTAACCCACTCGTGCACCCAACTGATCTTCAG
CATCTTTTACTTTCACCAGCGTTTCTGGGTGAGCAAAAACAGGAAGGCAAAATGCCGCAAAAAAGGGAAT
AAGGGCGACACGGAAATGTTGAATACTCATACTCTTCCTTTTTCAATATTATTGAAGCATTTATCAGGGT
TATTGTCTCATGAGCGGATACATATTTGAATGTATTTAGAAAAATAAACAAATAGGGGTTCCGCGCACAT
TTCCCCGAAAAGTGCCACCTGACGTCGACGGATCGGGAGATCTCCCGATCCCCTATGGTGCACTCTCAGT
ACAATCTGCTCTGATGCCGCATAGTTAAGCCAGTATCTGCTCCCTGCTTGTGTGTTGGAGGTCGCTGAGT
AGTGCGCGAGCAAAATTTA
