>Addgene plasmid #170442 | pcDNA3.3_CoV2_D18 | depositor partial sequence | sequence record 330451 | Spike CDS
ATGTTTGTGTTCCTGGTGCTGCTGCCACTGGTGTCCAGCCAGTGTGTGAACCTGACCACCAGGACCCAAC
TTCCTCCTGCCTACACCAACTCCTTCACCAGGGGAGTCTACTACCCTGACAAGGTGTTCAGGTCCTCTGT
GCTGCACAGCACCCAGGACCTGTTCCTGCCATTCTTCAGCAATGTGACCTGGTTCCATGCCATCCATGTG
TCTGGCACCAATGGCACCAAGAGGTTTGACAACCCTGTGCTGCCATTCAATGATGGAGTCTACTTTGCCA
GCACAGAGAAGAGCAACATCATCAGGGGCTGGATTTTTGGCACCACCCTGGACAGCAAGACCCAGTCCCT
GCTGATTGTGAACAATGCCACCAATGTGGTGATTAAGGTGTGTGAGTTCCAGTTCTGTAATGACCCATTC
CTGGGAGTCTACTACCACAAGAACAACAAGTCCTGGATGGAGTCTGAGTTCAGGGTCTACTCCTCTGCCA
ACAACTGTACCTTTGAATATGTGAGCCAACCATTCCTGATGGACTTGGAGGGCAAGCAGGGCAACTTCAA
GAACCTGAGGGAGTTTGTGTTCAAGAACATTGATGGCTACTTCAAGATTTACAGCAAACACACACCAATC
AACCTGGTGAGGGACCTGCCACAGGGCTTCTCTGCCTTGGAACCACTGGTGGACCTGCCAATTGGCATCA
ACATCACCAGGTTCCAGACCCTGCTGGCTCTGCACAGGTCCTACCTGACACCTGGAGACTCCTCCTCTGG
CTGGACAGCAGGAGCAGCAGCCTACTATGTGGGCTACCTCCAACCAAGGACCTTCCTGCTGAAATACAAT
GAGAATGGCACCATCACAGATGCTGTGGACTGTGCCCTGGACCCACTGTCTGAGACCAAGTGTACCCTGA
AATCCTTCACAGTGGAGAAGGGCATCTACCAGACCAGCAACTTCAGGGTCCAACCAACAGAGAGCATTGT
GAGGTTTCCAAACATCACCAACCTGTGTCCATTTGGAGAGGTGTTCAATGCCACCAGGTTTGCCTCTGTC
TATGCCTGGAACAGGAAGAGGATTAGCAACTGTGTGGCTGACTACTCTGTGCTCTACAACTCTGCCTCCT
TCAGCACCTTCAAGTGTTATGGAGTGAGCCCAACCAAACTGAATGACCTGTGTTTCACCAATGTCTATGC
TGACTCCTTTGTGATTAGGGGAGATGAGGTGAGACAGATTGCCCCTGGACAAACAGGCAAGATTGCTGAC
TACAACTACAAACTGCCTGATGACTTCACAGGCTGTGTGATTGCCTGGAACAGCAACAACCTGGACAGCA
AGGTGGGAGGCAACTACAACTACCTCTACAGACTGTTCAGGAAGAGCAACCTGAAACCATTTGAGAGGGA
CATCAGCACAGAGATTTACCAGGCTGGCAGCACACCATGTAATGGAGTGGAGGGCTTCAACTGTTACTTT
CCACTCCAATCCTATGGCTTCCAACCAACCAATGGAGTGGGCTACCAACCATACAGGGTGGTGGTGCTGT
CCTTTGAACTGCTCCATGCCCCTGCCACAGTGTGTGGACCAAAGAAGAGCACCAACCTGGTGAAGAACAA
GTGTGTGAACTTCAACTTCAATGGACTGACAGGCACAGGAGTGCTGACAGAGAGCAACAAGAAGTTCCTG
CCATTCCAACAGTTTGGCAGGGACATTGCTGACACCACAGATGCTGTGAGGGACCCACAGACCTTGGAGA
TTCTGGACATCACACCATGTTCCTTTGGAGGAGTGTCTGTGATTACACCTGGCACCAACACCAGCAACCA
GGTGGCTGTGCTCTACCAGGATGTGAACTGTACTGAGGTGCCTGTGGCTATCCATGCTGACCAACTTACA
CCAACCTGGAGGGTCTACAGCACAGGCAGCAATGTGTTCCAGACCAGGGCTGGCTGTCTGATTGGAGCAG
AGCATGTGAACAACTCCTATGAGTGTGACATCCCAATTGGAGCAGGCATCTGTGCCTCCTACCAGACCCA
GACCAACAGCCCAAGGAGGGCAAGGTCTGTGGCAAGCCAGAGCATCATTGCCTACACAATGAGTCTGGGA
GCAGAGAACTCTGTGGCTTACAGCAACAACAGCATTGCCATCCCAACCAACTTCACCATCTCTGTGACCA
CAGAGATTCTGCCTGTGAGTATGACCAAGACCTCTGTGGACTGTACAATGTATATCTGTGGAGACAGCAC
AGAGTGTAGCAACCTGCTGCTCCAATATGGCTCCTTCTGTACCCAACTTAACAGGGCTCTGACAGGCATT
GCTGTGGAACAGGACAAGAACACCCAGGAGGTGTTTGCCCAGGTGAAGCAGATTTACAAGACACCTCCAA
TCAAGGACTTTGGAGGCTTCAACTTCAGCCAGATTCTGCCTGACCCAAGCAAGCCAAGCAAGAGGTCCTT
CATTGAGGACCTGCTGTTCAACAAGGTGACCCTGGCTGATGCTGGCTTCATCAAGCAATATGGAGACTGT
CTGGGAGACATTGCTGCCAGGGACCTGATTTGTGCCCAGAAGTTCAATGGACTGACAGTGCTGCCTCCAC
TGCTGACAGATGAGATGATTGCCCAATACACCTCTGCCCTGCTGGCTGGCACCATCACCTCTGGCTGGAC
CTTTGGAGCAGGAGCAGCCCTCCAAATCCCATTTGCTATGCAGATGGCTTACAGGTTCAATGGCATTGGA
GTGACCCAGAATGTGCTCTATGAGAACCAGAAACTGATTGCCAACCAGTTCAACTCTGCCATTGGCAAGA
TTCAGGACTCCCTGTCCAGCACAGCCTCTGCCCTGGGCAAACTCCAAGATGTGGTGAACCAGAATGCCCA
GGCTCTGAACACCCTGGTGAAGCAACTTTCCAGCAACTTTGGAGCCATCTCCTCTGTGCTGAATGACATC
CTGAGCAGACTGGACAAGGTGGAGGCTGAGGTCCAGATTGACAGACTGATTACAGGCAGACTCCAATCCC
TCCAAACCTATGTGACCCAACAACTTATCAGGGCTGCTGAGATTAGGGCATCTGCCAACCTGGCTGCCAC
CAAGATGAGTGAGTGTGTGCTGGGACAAAGCAAGAGGGTGGACTTCTGTGGCAAGGGCTACCACCTGATG
AGTTTTCCACAGTCTGCCCCTCATGGAGTGGTGTTCCTGCATGTGACCTATGTGCCTGCCCAGGAGAAGA
ACTTCACCACAGCCCCTGCCATCTGCCATGATGGCAAGGCTCACTTTCCAAGGGAGGGAGTGTTTGTGAG
CAATGGCACCCACTGGTTTGTGACCCAGAGGAACTTCTATGAACCACAGATTATCACCACAGACAACACC
TTTGTGTCTGGCAACTGTGATGTGGTGATTGGCATTGTGAACAACACAGTCTATGACCCACTCCAACCTG
AACTGGACTCCTTCAAGGAGGAACTGGACAAATACTTCAAGAACCACACCAGCCCTGATGTGGACCTGGG
AGACATCTCTGGCATCAATGCCTCTGTGGTGAACATCCAGAAGGAGATTGACAGACTGAATGAGGTGGCT
AAGAACCTGAATGAGTCCCTGATTGACCTCCAAGAACTGGGCAAATATGAACAATACATCAAGTGGCCAT
GGTACATCTGGCTGGGCTTCATTGCTGGACTGATTGCCATTGTGATGGTGACCATAATGCTGTGTTGTAT
GACCTCCTGTTGTTCCTGTCTGAAAGGCTGTTGTTCCTGTGGCTCCTGTTGTAAGTGA
